Addgene plasmid #190437: pSEVA63x
Purpose: (Empty Backbone) Empty pSEVA63x vector.
Depositing lab: Manish Kushwaha. Depositing organization: INRAE Jouy-en-Josas. Publication: A synthetic communication system uncovers extracellular immunity that self-limits bacteriophage transmission. Pathania A, Hopper C, Pandi A, Függer M, Nowak T, Kushwaha M. bioRxiv (2022) 10.1101/2022.05.11.491355.
Backbone
  Vector backbone: pSEVA631
  Vector type: Synthetic Biology
Growth in bacteria
  Bacterial resistance: Gentamicin, 10 μg/mL
  Growth temperature: 37°C
  Growth strain: DH5alpha
  Copy number: Low Copy
Terms and licenses: Academic/Nonprofit Terms; Industry Terms: Not Available to Industry
Depositor comments: Please visit https://www.biorxiv.org/content/10.1101/2022.05.11.491355v2 for bioRxiv preprint.
How to cite: pSEVA63x was a gift from Manish Kushwaha (Addgene plasmid # 190437 ; http://n2t.net/addgene:190437 ; RRID:Addgene_190437)
