[The description below was written by a language model from this plasmid's Addgene catalogue record and pLannotate feature annotations shown in this document.]
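Description:
pSEVA63x is an empty backbone vector for synthetic biology, derived from pSEVA631 of the Standard European Vector Architecture series. The sequenced plasmid is compact, at about 2.7 kb, and is made up almost entirely of maintenance and transfer functions. Replication relies on the pBBR1 oriV together with its cognate pBBR1 Rep protein, a broad-host-range replicon originally from Bordetella bronchiseptica. This replicon lets the plasmid be maintained in many Gram-negative bacteria as well as in E. coli, and the record lists it as low copy. Selection is by gentamicin resistance, encoded by the aacC1 gentamicin acetyltransferase gene (GmR). A class 1 integron Pc promoter is annotated upstream of this gene and presumably drives its expression.

The plasmid also carries an IncP-type oriT, so it can be mobilised by conjugation from a donor strain that supplies the transfer machinery in trans. A short fragment annotated as M13 bacteriophage origin of replication spans the numbering origin of the sequence. The annotation marks it as only a fragment, and the record does not say whether it is functional for phage-mediated packaging or is simply residual sequence.

No cargo gene, expression promoter, reporter, tag or multiple cloning site is annotated, which fits the deposit's description as an empty vector. The record does not explain how pSEVA63x differs from its pSEVA631 parent. The associated publication concerns a synthetic cell-to-cell communication system based on bacteriophage transmission, so the plasmid may have served there as an empty control or as a chassis for building related constructs, but the record does not state this.
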