Features (pLannotate 1.2.2; 6 found; start..end, strand, type, name):
      5..33      +  promoter       Pc promoter: intI1 (promoter lies within the coding sequence); class 1 integron promoter
    222..755     +  CDS            GmR: gentamycin acetyltransferase; aacC1; confers resistance to gentamycin
    966..1074    +  oriT           oriT: incP origin of transfer
   1085..1747    -  CDS            pBBR1 Rep: replication protein for the broad-host-range plasmid pBBR1 from Bordetella bronchiseptica
   1748..2519    -  rep_origin     pBBR1 oriV: replication origin of the broad-host-range plasmid pBBR1 from Bordetella bronchiseptica; requires the pBBR1 Rep protein for replication
   2623..5       -  rep_origin     M13 ori (fragment) (across the origin): M13 bacteriophage origin of replication; arrow indicates direction of (+) strand synthesis
>Addgene plasmid #190437 | pSEVA63x | addgene full sequence | sequence record 371926 | Addgene NGS Result
AAATTTGACATAAGCCTGTTCGGTTCGTAAACTGTAATGCAAGTAGCGTATGCGCTCACGCAACTGGTCC
AGAACCTTGACCGAACGCAGCGGTGGTAACGGCGCAGTGGCGGTTTTCATGGCTTGTTATGACTGTTTTT
TTGTACAGCCTATGCCTCGGGCATCCAAGCAGCAAGCGCGTTACGCCGTGGGTCGATGTTTGATGTTATG
GAGCAGCAACGATGTTACGCAGCAGCAACGATGTTACGCAGCAGGGCAGTCGCCCTAAAACAAAGTTAGG
TGGCTCAAGTATGGGCATCATTCGCACATGTAGGCTCGGCCCTGACCAAGTCAAATCCATGCGGGCTGCT
CTTGATCTTTTCGGTCGTGAGTTCGGAGACGTAGCCACCTACTCCCAACATCAGCCGGACTCCGATTACC
TCGGGAACTTGCTCCGTAGTAAGACATTCATCGCGCTTGCTGCCTTCGACCAAGAAGCGGTTGTTGGCGC
TCTCGCGGCTTACGTTCTGCCCAAGTTTGAGCAGCCGCGTAGTGAGATCTATATCTATGATCTCGCAGTC
TCCGGAGAGCACCGGAGGCAGGGCATTGCCACCGCGCTCATCAATCTCCTCAAGCATGAGGCCAACGCGC
TTGGTGCTTATGTGATCTACGTGCAAGCAGATTACGGTGACGATCCCGCAGTGGCTCTCTATACAAAGTT
GGGCATACGGGAAGAAGTGATGCACTTTGATATCGACCCAAGTACCGCCACCTAACAATTCGTTCAAGCC
GAGATCGGCTTCCCGGCCGCGGAGTTGTTCGGTAAATTGGACAACGGTCCGCGCGTTGTCCTTTTCCGCT
GCATAACCCTGCTTCGGGGTCATTATAGCGATTTTTTCGGTATATCCATCCTTTTTCGCACGATATACAG
GATTTTGCCAAAGGGTTCGTGTAGACTTTCCTTGGTGTATCCAACGGCGTCAGCCGGGCAGGATAGGTGA
AGTAGGCCCACCCGCGAGCGGGTGTTCCTTCTTCACTGTCCCTTATTCGCACCTGGCGGTGCTCAACGGG
AATCCTGCTCTGCGAGGCTGGCCGTAGGCCGGCCCTACCGGCGCGGCAGCGTTACCCGTGTCGGCGGCTC
CAACGGCTCGCCATCGTCCAGAAAACACGGCTCATCGGGCATCGGCAGGCGCTGCTGCCCGCGCCGTTCC
CATTCCTCCGTTTCGGTCAAGGCTGGCAGGTCTGGTTCCATGCCCGGAATGCCGGGCTGGCTGGGCGGCT
CCTCGCCGGGGCCGGTCGGTAGTTGCTGCTCGCCCGGATACAGGGTCGGGATGCGGCGCAGGTCGCCATG
CCCCAACAGCGATTCGTCCTGGTCGTCGTGATCAACCACCACGGCGGCACTGAACACCGACAGGCGCAAC
TGGTCGCGGGGCTGGCCCCACGCCACGCGGTCATTGACCACGTAGGCCGACACGGTGCCGGGGCCGTTGA
GCTTCACGACGGAGATCCAGCGCTCGGCCACCAAGTCCTTGACTGCGTATTGGACCGTCCGCAAAGAACG
TCCGATGAGCTTGGAAAGTGTCTTCTGGCTGACCACCACGGCGTTCTGGTGGCCCATCTGCGCCACGAGG
TGATGCAGCAGCATTGCCGCCGTGGGTTTCCTCGCAATAAGCCCGGCCCACGCCTCATGCGCTTTGCGTT
CCGTTTGCACCCAGTGACCGGGCTTGTTCTTGGCTTGAATGCCGATTTCTCTGGACTGCGTGGCCATGCT
TATCTCCATGCGGTAGGGGTGCCGCACGGTTGCGGCACCATGCGCAATCAGCTGCAACTTTTCGGCAGCG
CGACAACAATTATGCGTTGCGTAAAAGTGGCAGTCAATTACAGATTTTCTTTAACCTACGCAATGAGCTA
TTGCGGGGGGTGCCGCAATGAGCTGTTGCGTACCCCCCTTTTTTAAGTTGTTGATTTTTAAGTCTTTCGC
ATTTCGCCCTATATCTAGTTCTTTGGTGCCCAAAGAAGGGCACCCCTGCGGGGTTCCCCCACGCCTTCGG
CGCGGCTCCCCCTCCGGCAAAAAGTGGCCCCTCCGGGGCTTGTTGATCGACTGCGCGGCCTTCGGCCTTG
CCCAAGGTGGCGCTGCCCCCTTGGAACCCCCGCACTCGCCGCCGTGAGGCTCGGGGGGCAGGCGGGCGGG
CTTCGCCCTTCGACTGCCCCCACTCGCATAGGCTTGGGTCGTTCCAGGCGCGTCAAGGCCAAGCCGCTGC
GCGGTCGCTGCGCGAGCCTTGACCCGCCTTCCACTTGGTGTCCAACCGGCAAGCGAAGCGCGCAGGCCGC
AGGCCGGAGGCTTTTCCCCAGAGAAAATTAAAAAAATTGATGGGGCAAGGCCGCAGGCCGCGCAGTTGGA
GCCGGTGGGTATGTGGTCGAAGGCTGGGTAGCCGGTGGGCAATCCCTGTGGTCAAGCTCGTGGGCAGGCG
CAGCCTGTCCATCAGCTTGTCCAGCAGGGTTGTCCACGGGCCGAGCGAAGCGAGCCAGCCGGTGGCCGCT
CGCGGCCATCGTCCACATATCCACGGGCTGGCAAGGGAGCGCAGCGACCGCGCAGGGCGAAGCCCGGAGA
GCAAGCCCGTAGGGGGGGCGCGAGATTGATTTACCCCGGTTGATAATCAGAAAAGCCCCAAAAACAGGAA
GATTGTATAAGCAAATATTT
